>Addgene plasmid #26776 | pEGIP*35 | depositor full sequence | sequence record 12674 | Author sequence
GTCGACGGATCGGGAGATCTCCCGATCCCCTATGGTGCACTCTCAGTACAATCTGCTCTGATGCCGCATA
GTTAAGCCAGTATCTGCTCCCTGCTTGTGTGTTGGAGGTCGCTGAGTAGTGCGCGAGCAAAATTTAAGCT
ACAACAAGGCAAGGCTTGACCGACAATTGCATGAAGAATCTGCTTAGGGTTAGGCGTTTTGCGCTGCTTC
GCGATGTACGGGCCAGATATACGCGTTGACATTGATTATTGACTAGTTATTAATAGTAATCAATTACGGG
GTCATTAGTTCATAGCCCATATATGGAGTTCCGCGTTACATAACTTACGGTAAATGGCCCGCCTGGCTGA
CCGCCCAACGACCCCCGCCCATTGACGTCAATAATGACGTATGTTCCCATAGTAACGCCAATAGGGACTT
TCCATTGACGTCAATGGGTGGAGTATTTACGGTAAACTGCCCACTTGGCAGTACATCAAGTGTATCATAT
GCCAAGTACGCCCCCTATTGACGTCAATGACGGTAAATGGCCCGCCTGGCATTATGCCCAGTACATGACC
TTATGGGACTTTCCTACTTGGCAGTACATCTACGTATTAGTCATCGCTATTACCATGGTGATGCGGTTTT
GGCAGTACATCAATGGGCGTGGATAGCGGTTTGACTCACGGGGATTTCCAAGTCTCCACCCCATTGACGT
CAATGGGAGTTTGTTTTGGCACCAAAATCAACGGGACTTTCCAAAATGTCGTAACAACTCCGCCCCATTG
ACGCAAATGGGCGGTAGGCGTGTACGGTGGGAGGTCTATATAAGCAGCGCGTTTTGCCTGTACTGGGTCT
CTCTGGTTAGACCAGATCTGAGCCTGGGAGCTCTCTGGCTAACTAGGGAACCCACTGCTTAAGCCTCAAT
AAAGCTTGCCTTGAGTGCTTCAAGTAGTGTGTGCCCGTCTGTTGTGTGACTCTGGTAACTAGAGATCCCT
CAGACCCTTTTAGTCAGTGTGGAAAATCTCTAGCAGTGGCGCCCGAACAGGGACTTGAAAGCGAAAGGGA
AACCAGAGGAGCTCTCTCGACGCAGGACTCGGCTTGCTGAAGCGCGCACGGCAAGAGGCGAGGGGCGGCG
ACTGGTGAGTACGCCAAAAATTTTGACTAGCGGAGGCTAGAAGGAGAGAGATGGGTGCGAGAGCGTCAGT
ATTAAGCGGGGGAGAATTAGATCGCGATGGGAAAAAATTCGGTTAAGGCCAGGGGGAAAGAAAAAATATA
AATTAAAACATATAGTATGGGCAAGCAGGGAGCTAGAACGATTCGCAGTTAATCCTGGCCTGTTAGAAAC
ATCAGAAGGCTGTAGACAAATACTGGGACAGCTACAACCATCCCTTCAGACAGGATCAGAAGAACTTAGA
TCATTATATAATACAGTAGCAACCCTCTATTGTGTGCATCAAAGGATAGAGATAAAAGACACCAAGGAAG
CTTTAGACAAGATAGAGGAAGAGCAAAACAAAAGTAAGACCACCGCACAGCAAGCGGCCGCTGATCTTCA
GACCTGGAGGAGGAGATATGAGGGACAATTGGAGAAGTGAATTATATAAATATAAAGTAGTAAAAATTGA
ACCATTAGGAGTAGCACCCACCAAGGCAAAGAGAAGAGTGGTGCAGAGAGAAAAAAGAGCAGTGGGAATA
GGAGCTTTGTTCCTTGGGTTCTTGGGAGCAGCAGGAAGCACTATGGGCGCAGCGTCAATGACGCTGACGG
TACAGGCCAGACAATTATTGTCTGGTATAGTGCAGCAGCAGAACAATTTGCTGAGGGCTATTGAGGCGCA
ACAGCATCTGTTGCAACTCACAGTCTGGGGCATCAAGCAGCTCCAGGCAAGAATCCTGGCTGTGGAAAGA
TACCTAAAGGATCAACAGCTCCTGGGGATTTGGGGTTGCTCTGGAAAACTCATTTGCACCACTGCTGTGC
CTTGGAATGCTAGTTGGAGTAATAAATCTCTGGAACAGATTTGGAATCACACGACCTGGATGGAGTGGGA
CAGAGAAATTAACAATTACACAAGCTTAATACACTCCTTAATTGAAGAATCGCAAAACCAGCAAGAAAAG
AATGAACAAGAATTATTGGAATTAGATAAATGGGCAAGTTTGTGGAATTGGTTTAACATAACAAATTGGC
TGTGGTATATAAAATTATTCATAATGATAGTAGGAGGCTTGGTAGGTTTAAGAATAGTTTTTGCTGTACT
TTCTATAGTGAATAGAGTTAGGCAGGGATATTCACCATTATCGTTTCAGACCCACCTCCCAACCCCGAGG
GGACCCGACAGGCCCGAAGGAATAGAAGAAGAAGGTGGAGAGAGAGACAGAGACAGATCCATTCGATTAG
TGAACGGATCGGCACTGCGTGCGCCAATTCTGCAGACAAATGGCAGTATTCATCCACAATTTTAAAAGAA
AAGGGGGGATTGGGGGGTACAGTGCAGGGGAAAGAATAGTAGACATAATAGCAACAGACATACAAACTAA
AGAATTACAAAAACAAATTACAAAAATTCAAAATTTTCGGGTTTATTACAGGGACAGCAGAGATCCAGTT
TGGTTAATTAATCGATAAGCTTTGCAAAGATGGATAAAGTTTTAAACAGAGAGGAATCTTTGCAGCTAAT
GGACCTTCTAGGTCTTGAAAGGAGTGCCTCGTGAGGCTCCGGTGCCCGTCAGTGGGCAGAGCGCACATCG
CCCACAGTCCCCGAGAAGTTGGGGGGAGGGGTCGGCAATTGAACCGGTGCCTAGAGAAGGTGGCGCGGGG
TAAACTGGGAAAGTGATGTCGTGTACTGGCTCCGCCTTTTTCCCGAGGGTGGGGGAGAACCGTATATAAG
TGCAGTAGTCGCCGTGAACGTTCTTTTTCGCAACGGGTTTGCCGCCAGAACACAGGTAAGTGCCGTGTGT
GGTTCCCGCGGGCCTGGCCTCTTTACGGGTTATGGCCCTTGCGTGCCTTGAATTACTTCCACCTGGCTGC
AGTACGTGATTCTTGATCCCGAGCTTCGGGTTGGAAGTGGGTGGGAGAGTTCGAGGCCTTGCGCTTAAGG
AGCCCCTTCGCCTCGTGCTTGAGTTGAGGCCTGGCCTGGGCGCTGGGGCCGCCGCGTGCGAATCTGGTGG
CACCTTCGCGCCTGTCTCGCTGCTTTCGATAAGTCTCTAGCCATTTAAAATTTTTGATGACCTGCTGCGA
CGCTTTTTTTCTGGCAAGATAGTCTTGTAAATGCGGGCCAAGATCTGCACACTGGTATTTCGGTTTTTGG
GGCCGCGGGCGGCGACGGGGCCCGTGCGTCCCAGCGCACATGTTCGGCGAGGCGGGGCCTGCGAGCGCGG
CCACCGAGAATCGGACGGGGGTAGTCTCAAGCTGGCCGGCCTGCTCTGGTGCCTGGCCTCGCGCCGCCGT
GTATCGCCCCGCCCTGGGCGGCAAGGCTGGCCCGGTCGGCACCAGTTGCGTGAGCGGAAAGATGGCCGCT
TCCCGGCCCTGCTGCAGGGAGCTCAAAATGGAGGACGCGGCGCTCGGGAGAGCGGGCGGGTGAGTCACCC
ACACAAAGGAAAAGGGCCTTTCCGTCCTCAGCCGTCGCTTCATGTGACTCCACGGAGTACCGGGCGCCGT
CCAGGCACCTCGATTAGTTCTCGAGCTTTTGGAGTACGTCGTCTTTAGGTTGGGGGGAGGGGTTTTATGC
GATGGAGTTTCCCCACACTGAGTGGGTGGAGACTGAAGTTAGGCCAGCTTGGCACTTGATGTAATTCTCC
TTGGAATTTGCCCTTTTTGAGTTTGGATCTTGGTTCATTCTCAAGCCTCAGACAGTGGTTCAAAGTTTTT
TTCTTCCATTTCAGGTGTCGTGAGGAATTAGCTTGGTACTAATACGACTCACTATAGGGAGACCCAAGCT
GGCTAGTTAAGCTTGATATCGAATTCCTGCAGCCCGGGGGATCCACCGGTCGCCACCATGGTGAGCAAGG
GCGAGGAGCTGTTCACCGGGGTGGTGCCCATCCTGGTCGAGCTGGACGGCGACGTAAACGGCCACAAGTT
CAGCGTGTCCGGCGAGGGCGAGGGCGATGCCACCTACGGCAAGCTGACCCTGAAGTTCATCTGCACCACC
GGCAAGCTGCCCGTGCCCTGGCCCACCCTCGTGACCACCCTGACCTACGGCGTGCAGTGCTTCAGCCGCT
ACCCCGACCACATGAAGCAGCACGACTTCTTCAAGTCCGCCATGCCCGAAGGCTACGTCCAGGAGCGCAC
CATCTTCTTCAAGGACGACGGCAACTACAAGACCTAAGCTCTCGAGATTACCCTGTTATCCCTAAGCTTC
GCGCCGAGGTGAAGTTCGAGGGCGACACCCTGGTGAACCGCATCGAGCTGAAGGGCATCGACTTCAAGGA
GGACGGCAACATCCTGGGGCACAAGCTGGAGTACAACTACAACAGCCACAACGTCTATATCATGGCCGAC
AAGCAGAAGAACGGCATCAAGGTGAACTTCAAGATCCGCCACAACATCGAGGACGGCAGCGTGCAGCTCG
CCGACCACTACCAGCAGAACACCCCCATCGGCGACGGCCCCGTGCTGCTGCCCGACAACCACTACCTGAG
CACCCAGTCCGCCCTGAGCAAAGACCCCAACGAGAAGCGCGATCACATGGTCCTGCTGGAGTTCGTGACC
GCCGCCGGGATCACTCTCGGCATGGACGAGCTGTACAAGTAAAGCGGCCGCGTCGACGGGCCCGCGGAAT
TCCGCCCCCCCCCCCTCTCCCTCCCCCCCCCCTAACGTTACTGGCCGAAGCCGCTTGGAATAAGGCCGGT
GTGCGTTTGTCTATATGTTATTTTCCACCATATTGCCGTCTTTTGGCAATGTGAGGGCCCGGAAACCTGG
CCCTGTCTTCTTGACGAGCATTCCTAGGGGTCTTTCCCCTCTCGCCAAAGGAATGCAAGGTCTGTTGAAT
GTCGTGAAGGAAGCAGTTCCTCTGGAAGCTTCTTGAAGACAAACAACGTCTGTAGCGACCCTTTGCAGGC
AGCGGAACCCCCCACCTGGCGACAGGTGCCTCTGCGGCCAAAAGCCACGTGTATAAGATACACCTGCAAA
GGCGGCACAACCCCAGTGCCACGTTGTGAGTTGGATAGTTGTGGAAAGAGTCAAATGGCTCTCCTCAAGC
GTATTCAACAAGGGGCTGAAGGATGCCCAGAAGGTACCCCATTGTATGGGATCTGATCTGGGGCCTCGGT
GCACATGCTTTACATGTGTTTAGTCGAGGTTAAAAAAACGTCTAGGCCCCCCGAACCACGGGGACGTGGT
TTTCCTTTGAAAAACACGATGATAATATGGCCACAACCATGACCGAGTACAAGCCCACGGTGCGCCTCGC
CACCCGCGACGACGTCCCCAGGGCCGTACGCACCCTCGCCGCCGCGTTCGCCGACTACCCCGCCACGCGC
CACACCGTCGATCCGGACCGCCACATCGAGCGGGTCACCGAGCTGCAAGAACTCTTCCTCACGCGCGTCG
GGCTCGACATCGGCAAGGTGTGGGTCGCGGACGACGGCGCCGCGGTGGCGGTCTGGACCACGCCGGAGAG
CGTCGAAGCGGGGGCGGTGTTCGCCGAGATCGGCCCGCGCATGGCCGAGTTGAGCGGTTCCCGGCTGGCC
GCGCAGCAACAGATGGAAGGCCTCCTGGCGCCGCACCGGCCCAAGGAGCCCGCGTGGTTCCTGGCCACCG
TCGGCGTCTCGCCCGACCACCAGGGCAAGGGTCTGGGCAGCGCCGTCGTGCTCCCCGGAGTGGAGGCGGC
CGAGCGCGCCGGGGTGCCCGCCTTCCTGGAGACCTCCGCGCCCCGCAACCTCCCCTTCTACGAGCGGCTC
GGCTTCACCGTCACCGCCGACGTCGAGGTGCCCGAAGGACCGCGCACCTGGTGCATGACCCGCAAGCCCG
GTGCCTGACGCCCGCCCCACGACCCGCAGCGCCCGACCGAAAGGAGCGCACGACCCCATGCATCGAACAA
AAGAAAAGGGGGGACTGGAAGGGCTAATTCACTCCCAACGAAGACAAGATATCATAACTTCGTATAGCAT
ACATTATACGAAGTTATCGGCTAGCTGGTCCGGACTGTACTGGGTCTCTCTGGTTAGACCAGATCTGAGC
CTGGGAGCTCTCTGGCTAACTAGGGAACCCACTGCTTAAGCCTCAATAAAGCTTGCCTTGAGTGCTTCAA
GTAGTGTGTGCCCGTCTGTTGTGTGACTCTGGTAACTAGAGATCCCTCAGACCCTTTTAGTCAGTGTGGA
AAATCTCTAGCAGGGCCCGTTTAAACCCGCTGATCAGCCTCGACTGTGCCTTCTAGTTGCCAGCCATCTG
TTGTTTGCCCCTCCCCCGTGCCTTCCTTGACCCTGGAAGGTGCCACTCCCACTGTCCTTTCCTAATAAAA
TGAGGAAATTGCATCGCATTGTCTGAGTAGGTGTCATTCTATTCTGGGGGGTGGGGTGGGGCAGGACAGC
AAGGGGGAGGATTGGGAAGACAATAGCAGGCATGCTGGGGATGCGGTGGGCTCTATGGCTTCTGAGGCGG
AAAGAACCAGCTGGGGCTCTAGGGGGTATCCCC
[124 nt withheld, positions 6614-6737]
C
[91 nt withheld, positions 6739-6829]
A
[49 nt withheld, positions 6831-6879]
CCTTTGACGTTGGAGTCCACGTTCTTT
[37 nt withheld, positions 6907-6943]
ACCCTATCTCGGTCTATTCTTTTGATTTATAAGGGATTTTGCCGATTTCGGCCTATTGGTTAAAAAATGA
GCTGATTTAACAAAAATTTAACGCGAATTAATTCTGTGGAATGTGTGTCAGTTAGGGTGTGGAAAGTCCC
CAGGCTCCCCAGCAGGCAGAAGTATGCAAAGCATGCATCTCAATTAGTCAGCAACCAGGTGTGGAAAGTC
CCCAGGCTCCCCAGCAGGCAGAAGTATGCAAAGCATGCATCTCAATTAGTCAGCAACCATAGTCCCGCCC
CTAACTCCGCCCATCCCGCCCCTAACTCCGCCCAGTTCCGCCCATTCTCCGCCCCATGGCTGACTAATTT
TTTTTATTTATGCAGAGGCCGAGGCCGCCTCTGCCTCTGAGCTATTCCAGAAGTAGTGAGGAGGCTTTTT
TGGAGGCCTAGGCTTTTGCAAAAAGCTCCCGGGAGCTTGTATATCCATTTTCGGATCTGATCAGCACGTG
TTGACAATTAATCATCGGCATAGTATATCGGCATAGTATAATACGACAAGGTGAGGAACTAAACCATGGC
CAAGTTGACCAGTGCCGTTCCGGTGCTCACCGCGCGCGACGTCGCCGGAGCGGTCGAGTTCTGGACCGAC
CGGCTCGGGTTCTCCCGGGACTTCGTGGAGGACGACTTCGCCGGTGTGGTCCGGGACGACGTGACCCTGT
TCATCAGCGCGGTCCAGGACCAGGTGGTGCCGGACAACACCCTGGCCTGGGTGTGGGTGCGCGGCCTGGA
CGAGCTGTACGCCGAGTGGTCGGAGGTCGTGTCCACGAACTTCCGGGACGCCTCCGGGCCGGCCATGACC
GAGATCGGCGAGCAGCCGTGGGGGCGGGAGTTCGCCCTGCGCGACCCGGCCGGCAACTGCGTGCACTTCG
TGGCCGAGGAGCAGGACTGACACGTGCTACGAGATTTCGATTCCACCGCCGCCTTCTATGAAAGGTTGGG
CTTCGGAATCGTTTTCCGGGACGCCGGCTGGATGATCCTCCAGCGCGGGGATCTCATGCTGGAGTTCTTC
GCCCACCCCAACTTGTTTATTGCAGCTTATAATGGTTACAAATAAAGCAATAGCATCACAAATTTCACAA
ATAAAGCATTTTTTTCACTGCATTCTAGTTGTGGTTTGTCCAAACTCATCAATGTATCTTATCATGTCTG
TATACCGTCGACCTCTAGCTAGAGCTTGGCGTAATCATGGTCATAGCTGTTTCCTGTGTGAAATTGTTAT
CCGCTCACAATTCCACACAACATACGAGCCGGAAGCATAAAGTGTAAAGCCTGGGGTGCCTAATGAGTGA
GCTAACTCACATTAATTGCGTTGCGCTCACTGCCCGCTTTCCAGTCGGGAAACCTGTCGTGCCAGCTGCA
TTAATGAATCGGCCAACGCGCGGGGAGAGGCGGTTTGCGTATTGGGCGCTCTTCCGCTTCCTCGCTCACT
GACTCGCTGCGCTCGGTCGTTCGGCTGCGGCGAGCGGTATCAGCTCACTCAAAGGCGGTAATACGGTTAT
CCACAGAATCAGGGGATAACGCAGGAAAGAACATGTGAGCAAAAGGCCAGCAAAAGGCCAGGAACCGTAA
AAAGGCCGCGTTGCTGGCGTTTTTCCATAGGCTCCGCCCCCCTGACGAGCATCACAAAAATCGACGCTCA
AGTCAGAGGTGGCGAAACCCGACAGGACTATAAAGATACCAGGCGTTTCCCCCTGGAAGCTCCCTCGTGC
GCTCTCCTGTTCCGACCCTGCCGCTTACCGGATACCTGTCCGCCTTTCTCCCTTCGGGAAGCGTGGCGCT
TTCTCATAGCTCACGCTGTAGGTATCTCAGTTCGGTGTAGGTCGTTCGCTCCAAGCTGGGCTGTGTGCAC
GAACCCCCCGTTCAGCCCGACCGCTGCGCCTTATCCGGTAACTATCGTCTTGAGTCCAACCCGGTAAGAC
ACGACTTATCGCCACTGGCAGCAGCCACTGGTAACAGGATTAGCAGAGCGAGGTATGTAGGCGGTGCTAC
AGAGTTCTTGAAGTGGTGGCCTAACTACGGCTACACTAGAAGAACAGTATTTGGTATCTGCGCTCTGCTG
AAGCCAGTTACCTTCGGAAAAAGAGTTGGTAGCTCTTGATCCGGCAAACAAACCACCGCTGGTAGCGGTG
GTTTTTTTGTTTGCAAGCAGCAGATTACGCGCAGAAAAAAAGGATCTCAAGAAGATCCTTTGATCTTTTC
TACGGGGTCTGACGCTCAGTGGAACGAAAACTCACGTTAAGGGATTTTGGTCATGAGATTATCAAAAAGG
ATCTTCACCTAGATCCTTTTAAATTAAAAATGAAGTTTTAAATCAATCTAAAGTATATATGAGTAAACTT
GGTCTGACAGTTACCAATGCTTAATCAGTGAGGCACCTATCTCAGCGATCTGTCTATTTCGTTCATCCAT
AGTTGCCTGACTCCCCGTCGTGTAGATAACTACGATACGGGAGGGCTTACCATCTGGCCCCAGTGCTGCA
ATGATACCGCGAGACCCACGCTCACCGGCTCCAGATTTATCAGCAATAAACCAGCCAGCCGGAAGGGCCG
AGCGCAGAAGTGGTCCTGCAACTTTATCCGCCTCCATCCAGTCTATTAATTGTTGCCGGGAAGCTAGAGT
AAGTAGTTCGCCAGTTAATAGTTTGCGCAACGTTGTTGCCATTGCTACAGGCATCGTGGTGTCACGCTCG
TCGTTTGGTATGGCTTCATTCAGCTCCGGTTCCCAACGATCAAGGCGAGTTACATGATCCCCCATGTTGT
GCAAAAAAGCGGTTAGCTCCTTCGGTCCTCCGATCGTTGTCAGAAGTAAGTTGGCCGCAGTGTTATCACT
CATGGTTATGGCAGCACTGCATAATTCTCTTACTGTCATGCCATCCGTAAGATGCTTTTCTGTGACTGGT
GAGTACTCAACCAAGTCATTCTGAGAATAGTGTATGCGGCGACCGAGTTGCTCTTGCCCGGCGTCAATAC
GGGATAATACCGCGCCACATAGCAGAACTTTAAAAGTGCTCATCATTGGAAAACGTTCTTCGGGGCGAAA
ACTCTCAAGGATCTTACCGCTGTTGAGATCCAGTTCGATGTAACCCACTCGTGCACCCAACTGATCTTCA
GCATCTTTTACTTTCACCAGCGTTTCTGGGTGAGCAAAAACAGGAAGGCAAAATGCCGCAAAAAAGGGAA
TAAGGGCGACACGGAAATGTTGAATACTCATACTCTTCCTTTTTCAATATTATTGAAGCATTTATCAGGG
TTATTGTCTCATGAGCGGATACATATTTGAATGTATTTAGAAAAATAAACAAATAGGGGTTCCGCGCACA
TTTCCCCGAAAAGTGCCACCTGAC
Features (pLannotate 1.2.2; 35 found; start..end, strand, type, name):
     31..83      -  misc_feature   bom (fragment): basis of mobility region from pBR322
    238..617     +  enhancer       CMV enhancer: human cytomegalovirus immediate early enhancer
    618..817     +  promoter       CMV promoter: human cytomegalovirus (CMV) immediate early promoter
    835..1015    +  LTR            5' LTR (truncated): truncated 5' long terminal repeat (LTR) from HIV-1
   1062..1187    +  misc_feature   HIV-1 Ψ: packaging signal of human immunodeficiency virus type 1
   1171..1534    +  CDS            HIV-1 gag (fragment): gag protein from human immunodeficiency virus 1; gag
   1680..1913    +  misc_feature   RRE: The Rev response element (RRE) of HIV-1 allows for Rev-dependent mRNA export from the nucleus to the cytoplasm.
   2290..2390    +  CDS            Rev (fragment): human immunodeficiency virus 1 (HIV-1) Rev protein; rev; enhances nuclear export of unspliced and incompletely spliced viral mRNAs
   2440..2557    +  misc_feature   cPPT/CTS: central polypurine tract and central termination sequence of HIV-1
   2620..2689    +  CDS            small t antigen (fragment): SV40 (simian virus 40) small t antigen
   2695..3873    +  promoter       EF-1α promoter: strong constitutive promoter for human elongation factor EF-1α
   3890..3908    +  promoter       T7 promoter: promoter for bacteriophage T7 RNA polymerase
   3928..3966    -  misc_feature   MCS (fragment): pBluescript multiple cloning site
   3984..4304    +  CDS            (3-F)Tyr-EGFP (fragment): (3-F)Tyr-EGFP is a basic (constitutively fluorescent) green fluorescent protein published in 2004, derived from Aequorea victoria.
   4334..4729    +  CDS            EGFP (fragment): EGFP is a basic (constitutively fluorescent) green fluorescent protein published in 1996, derived from Aequorea victoria. It is reported to be a rapidly-maturing weak dimer with moderate acid sensitivity.
   4883..5345    +  misc_feature   IRES: internal ribosome entry site (IRES) of the encephalomyocarditis virus (EMCV)
   5359..5958    +  CDS            PuroR: puromycin N-acetyltransferase; pac from Streptomyces alboniger; confers resistance to puromycin
   5939..6076    +  CDS            nef (fragment): NEF_HV1LA - Experimental evidence at protein level: Swiss-Prot protein existence level 1. Extracellular Nef protein targets CD4(+) T-lymphocytes for apoptosis by interacting with CXCR4 surface receptors. From Human immunodeficiency virus type 1 group M subtype B (isolate Lai) (HIV-1).
   6074..6107    +  protein_bind   loxP: Cre-mediated recombination occurs in the 8-bp core sequence (GCATACAT). Cre recombinase
   6132..6312    +  LTR            5' LTR (truncated): truncated 5' long terminal repeat (LTR) from HIV-1
   6344..6568    +  polyA_signal   bGH poly(A) signal: bovine growth hormone polyadenylation signal
   6572..6593    +  promoter       SV40 promoter (fragment): SV40 enhancer and early promoter
   6614..7042    +  rep_origin     f1 ori (sequence partly withheld): f1 bacteriophage origin of replication; arrow indicates direction of (+) strand synthesis
   7056..7385    +  promoter       SV40 promoter: SV40 enhancer and early promoter
   7433..7480    +  promoter       EM7 promoter: synthetic bacterial promoter&nbsp
   7499..7873    +  CDS            BleoR: antibiotic-binding protein; Sh ble from Streptoalloteichus hindustanus; confers resistance to bleomycin, phleomycin, and Zeocin™
   7883..8008    +  CDS            ble (fragment): BLE_KLEPN - Experimental evidence at protein level: Swiss-Prot protein existence level 1. Binding protein with a strong affinity to the bleomycin family of antibiotics. Binds to CL990; an antimitotic-antibiotic compound. From Klebsiella pneumoniae.
   8003..8124    +  polyA_signal   SV40 poly(A) signal: SV40 polyadenylation signal
   8197..8213    -  protein_bind   lac operator: The lac repressor binds to the lac operator to inhibit transcription in E. coli. This inhibition can be relieved by adding lactose or isopropyl-β-D-thiogalactopyranoside (IPTG). lac repressor encoded by lacI
   8221..8251    -  promoter       lac promoter: promoter for the E. coli lac operon
   8266..8287    -  protein_bind   CAP binding site: CAP binding activates transcription in the presence of cAMP. E. coli catabolite activator protein
   8300..8392    -  CDS            lacI (fragment): lac repressor; lacI; The lac repressor binds to the lac operator to inhibit transcription in E. coli. This inhibition can be relieved by adding lactose or isopropyl-β-D-thiogalactopyranoside (IPTG).
   8575..9163    -  rep_origin     ori: high-copy-number ColE1/pMB1/pBR322/pUC origin of replication
   9334..10194   -  CDS            AmpR: β-lactamase; bla; confers resistance to ampicillin, carbenicillin, and related antibiotics
  10195..10299   -  promoter       AmpR promoter: bla
