[The description below was written by a language model from this plasmid's Addgene catalogue record and pLannotate feature annotations shown in this document.]
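Description:
pEGIP*35 is an HIV-1-derived lentiviral transfer plasmid built on the pEGIP backbone and designed to place a defective EGFP reporter into the chromosomes of mammalian cells. It is propagated in E. coli through a high-copy ColE1/pUC-type origin with ampicillin resistance. The backbone also carries an f1 origin and an SV40/EM7-driven bleomycin/Zeocin resistance cassette that lies outside the viral genome. The viral portion begins with a CMV enhancer/promoter fused to a truncated 5' LTR, an arrangement that typically drives genomic RNA production in packaging cells. It continues with the Ψ packaging signal and a gag fragment, the Rev response element and the cPPT/CTS. It ends in a second truncated LTR element preceded by a loxP site, followed by a bGH polyadenylation signal.

The payload, GFP*35, is expressed from the human EF-1α promoter. The feature table detects the EGFP coding region as two separate fragments with a short gap between them, consistent with an interrupting mutation that disables the reporter, although the record does not describe the exact nature of the disruption. Downstream, an EMCV IRES links the mutant EGFP transcript to puromycin N-acetyltransferase, so transduced cells carrying the integrated provirus can be selected with puromycin even though they are not expected to fluoresce.

The stated purpose is to create a chromosomally integrated mutant EGFP target by lentiviral transduction and then measure the efficiency of gene targeting by homologous recombination, presumably scored as restored green fluorescence. The associated work applied such gene targeting in human induced pluripotent and embryonic stem cells.
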