Addgene plasmid #26776: pEGIP*35
Purpose: Enables the creation of a chromosomally integrated mutant EGFP target sequence by lentiviral transduction to assess the efficiency of HR-mediated gene targeting
Depositing lab: Linzhao Cheng. Depositing organization: Johns Hopkins University and School of Medicine. Publication: Gene targeting of a disease-related gene in human induced pluripotent stem and embryonic stem cells. Zou J, Maeder ML, Mali P, Pruett-Miller SM, Thibodeau-Beganny S, Chou BK, Chen G, Ye Z, Park IH, Daley GQ, Porteus MH, Joung JK, Cheng L. Cell Stem Cell. 2009 Jul 2. 5(1):97-110. 10.1016/j.stem.2009.05.023 PubMed 19540188.
Backbone
  Vector backbone: pEGIP
  Backbone size w/o insert (bp): 7063
  Vector type: Mammalian Expression, Lentiviral
  Selectable markers: Puromycin
Growth in bacteria
  Bacterial resistance: Ampicillin, 100 μg/mL
  Growth temperature: 37°C
  Growth strain: Stbl3
  Copy number: High Copy
Gene/Insert
  Gene/Insert name: GFP*35
  Insert size (bp): 3264
  Cloning method: Restriction Enzyme; 5′ cloning site PacI (not destroyed); 3′ cloning site HpaI (destroyed during cloning)
  Sequencing primers: 5′ n/a
Terms and licenses: Academic/Nonprofit Terms; Industry Terms: Not Available to Industry
How to cite: pEGIP*35 was a gift from Linzhao Cheng (Addgene plasmid # 26776 ; http://n2t.net/addgene:26776 ; RRID:Addgene_26776)
