>Addgene plasmid #26776 | pEGIP*35 | addgene partial sequence | sequence record 33021 | 26776 with EF1a-Fwd
TAGCTTGGTACTAATACGACTCACTATAGGGAGACCCAAGCTGGCTAGGTAAGCTTGATATCGAATTCCT
GCAGCCCGGGGGATCCACCGGTCGCCACCATGGTGAGCAAGGGCGAGGAGCTGTTCACCGGGGTGGTGCC
CATCCTGGTCGAGCTGGACGGCGACGTAAACGGCCACAAGTTCAGCGTGTCCGGCGAGGGCGAGGGCGAT
GCCACCTACGGCAAGCTGACCCTGAAGTTCATCTGCACCACCGGCAAGCTGCCCGTGCCCTGGCCCACCC
TCGTGACCACCCTGACCTACGGCGTGCAGTGCTTCAGCCGCTACCCCGACCACATGAAGCAGCACGACTT
CTTCAAGTCCGCCATGCCCGAAGGCTACGTCCAGGAGCGCACCATCTTCTTCAAGGACGACGGCAACTAC
AAGACCTAAGCTCTCGAGATTACCCTGTTATCCCTAAGCTTCGCGCCGAGGTGAAGTTCGAGGGCGACAC
CCTGGTGAACCGCATCGAGCTGAAGGGCATCGACTTCAAGGAGGACGGCAACATCCTGGGGCACAAGCTG
GAGTACAACTACAACAGCCACAACGTCTATATCATGGCCGACAAGCAGAAGAACGGCATCAAGGTGAACT
TCAAGATCCGCCACAACATCGAGGACGGCAGCGTGCAGCTCGCCGACCACTACCAGCAGAACACCCCCAT
CGGCGACGGCCCCGTGCTGCTGCCCGACAACCACTACCTGAGCACCCAGTCCGCCCTGAGCAAAGACCCC
AACGAGAAGCGCGATCACATGGTCCTGCTGGAGTTCGTGACCGCCGCCGGGATCACTCTCGGCATGGNCG
AGCTGTACAAGTAAAGCGGCGCCGTCG
